Addgene plasmid #173239: RVD-AA4
Purpose: One-step assembly of custom RVD arrays to construct DdCBE, TALE, etc.
Depositing lab: Bin Shen. Depositing organization: Nanjing Medical University. Publication: Precision modeling of mitochondrial diseases in zebrafish via DdCBE-mediated mtDNA base editing. Guo J, Zhang X, Chen X, Sun H, Dai Y, Wang J, Qian X, Tan L, Lou X, Shen B. Cell Discov. 2021 Sep 3;7(1):78. doi: 10.1038/s41421-021-00307-9. PubMed 34480028.
Backbone
  Vector backbone: TetR T vector
  Vector type: Unspecified
Growth in bacteria
  Bacterial resistance: Tetracycline, 10 μg/mL
  Growth temperature: 37°C
  Growth strain: DH5alpha
  Copy number: High Copy
Gene/Insert
  Gene/Insert name: NI-NI dimer RVD at Position4
  Species: Synthetic
  Mutation: no
  Cloning method: Restriction Enzyme; 5′ cloning site Unknown (unknown if destroyed)
Terms and licenses: Academic/Nonprofit Terms; Industry Terms: Not Available to Industry
Depositor comments: RVD is inserted into TA site of TetR T vector
How to cite: RVD-AA4 was a gift from Bin Shen (Addgene plasmid # 173239 ; http://n2t.net/addgene:173239 ; RRID:Addgene_173239)
