[The description below was written by a language model from this plasmid's Addgene catalogue record and pLannotate feature annotations shown in this document.]
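Description:
RVD-AA4 is a small (about 2.6 kb) bacterial module plasmid from a library of building blocks for one-step assembly of custom TALE repeat arrays, such as those used in DdCBE mitochondrial base editors and other TALE-based proteins. It is built on a "TetR T vector", a TA-cloning backbone, and the depositor notes that the repeat module was inserted at the vector's TA site. The vector type is otherwise unspecified, and the flanking cloning sites are recorded as unknown.

The synthetic insert is a dimer of two TALE repeats that both carry the NI repeat-variable diresidue (RVD), designated for position 4 of the assembled array. In the standard TALE code NI recognises adenine, which fits the "AA" in the name: the module specifies two consecutive A bases at a fixed slot in the target-binding array. Using pre-made dimers assigned to defined positions allows a full array to be joined in order in a single reaction, although the record does not describe the enzymes or overhangs involved.

The automated feature table does not annotate the RVD insert itself and covers only backbone elements. These are a high-copy ColE1/pUC-type origin of replication, a tetracycline efflux gene (TcR) driven by its tet promoter, which provides tetracycline selection in E. coli, and a T7 promoter. It also lists short fragments matching a kanamycin resistance gene and the RSF origin. These are probably non-functional remnants or partial matches, as tetracycline is the only resistance recorded. No eukaryotic expression elements are annotated, consistent with a role purely as a cloning intermediate that supplies a part for assembly into a final TALE or DdCBE expression vector.
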