Features (pLannotate 1.2.2; 6 found; start..end, strand, type, name):
    432..450     +  promoter       T7 promoter: promoter for bacteriophage T7 RNA polymerase
    453..527     -  CDS            KanR (fragment): aminoglycoside phosphotransferase; aphA-3; confers resistance to kanamycin
    625..1815    -  CDS            TcR: tetracycline efflux protein; tet; confers resistance to tetracycline
   1863..1891    -  promoter       tet promoter: E. coli promoter for tetracycline efflux protein gene
   1907..1946    +  rep_origin     RSF ori (fragment): Plasmids containing the RSF 1030 origin of replication can be propagated in E. coli cells that contain additional plasmids with compatible origins.
   2018..3       -  rep_origin     ori (across the origin): high-copy-number ColE1/pMB1/pBR322/pUC origin of replication
>Addgene plasmid #173239 | RVD-AA4 | addgene full sequence | sequence record 352628 | Addgene NGS Result
CAAGAAGATCCTTTGATCTTTTCTACGGGGTCTGACGCTCAGTGGAACGACGCGTAACTCACGTTAAGGG
ATTTTGGTCATGGGTGGCTCGACCAGATATGGTCTCATTGCTACAACTTGATCTGGGGTGAGTCCGTGGG
CTTGACAGAGAACTGGAAGGAGGCGCTGAACCGTCTCAAGAGCCTGTTTGCCACCAATATTACTAGCAAT
CGCTACAACTTGATCTGGGGTGAGTCCGTGGGCTTGACAGAGAACTGGAAGGAGGCGCTGAACCGTCTCA
AGAGCCTGTTTGCCACCAATATTACTAGCAATCGCTACCGAGACCAGCTTTGGTCTAGAGGAGGCATGAT
GATATATTTTTATCTTGTGCAATGTAACATCAGAGATTTTGAGACACGGGCCAGAGCTGCCAGGAAACAG
CTATGACCATGTAATACGACTCACTATAGGGGATATTTTATTTTCTCCCAATCAGGCTTGATCCCCAGTA
AGTCAAAAAATAGCTCGACATACTGTTCTTCCCCGATCAAGGGTTGGTTTGCGCATTCACAGTTCTCCGC
AAGAATTGATTGGCTCCAATTCTTGGAGTGGTGAATCCGTTAGCGAGGTGCCGCCGGCTTCCATTCAGGT
CGAGGTGGCCCGGCTCCATGCACCGCGACGCAACGCGGGGAGGCAGACAAGGTATAGGGCGGCGCCTACA
ATCCATGCCAACCCGTTCCATGTGCTCGCCGAGGCGGCATAAATCGCCGTGACGATCAGCGGTCCAATGA
TCGAAGTTAGGCTGGTAAGAGCCGCGAGCGATCCTTGAAGCTGTCCCTGATGGTCGTCATCTACCTGCCT
GGACAGCATGGCCTGCAACGCGGGCATCCCGATGCCGCCGGAAGCGAGAAGAATCATAATGGGGAAGGCC
ATCCAGCCTCGCGTCGCGAACGCCAGCAAGACGTAGCCCAGCGCGTCGGCCGCCATGCCGGCGATAATGG
CCTGCTTCTCGCCGAAACGTTTGGTGGCGGGACCAGTGACGAAGGCTTGAGCGAGGGCGTGCAAGATTCC
GAATACCGCAAGCGACAGGCCGATCATCGTCGCGCTCCAGCGAAAGCGGTCCTCGCCGAAAATGACCCAG
AGCGCTGCCGGCACCTGTCCTACGAGTTGCATGATAAAGAAGACAGTCATAAGTGCGGCGACGATAGTCA
TGCCCCGCGCCCACCGGAAGGAGCTGACTGGGTTGAAGGCTCTCAAGGGCATGGGTCGGCGCTCTCCCTT
ATGCGACTCCTGCATTAGGAAGCAGCCCAGTAGTAGGTTGAGGCCGTTGAGCACCGCCGCCGCAAGGAAT
GGTGCATGTAAGGAGATGGCGCCCAACAGTCCCCCGGCCACGGGGCCTGCCACCATACCCACGCCGAAAC
AAGCGCTCATGAGCCCGAAGTGGCGAGCCCGATCTTCCCCATCGGTGATGTCGGCGATATAGGCGCCAGC
AACCGCACCTGTGGCGCCGGTGATGCCGGCCACGATGCGTCCGGCGTAGAGAATCCACAGGACGGGTGTG
GTCGCCATGATCGCGTAGTCGATAGTGGCTCCAAGTAGCGAAGCGAGCAGGACTGGGCGGCGGCCAAAGC
GGTCGGACAGTGCTCCGAGAACGGGTGCGCATAGAAATTGCATCAACGCATATAGCGCTAGCAGCACGCC
ATAGTGACTGGCGATGCTGTCGGAATGGACGATATCCCGCAAGAGGCCCGGCAGTACCGGCATAACCAAG
CCTATGCCTACAGCATCCAGGGTGACGGTGCCGAGGATGACGATGAGCGCATTGTTAGATTTCATACACG
GTGCCTGACTGCGTTAGCAATTTAACTGTGATAAACTACCGCATTAAAGCTAATCGATGATAAGCTGTCA
AACATGAGAATTAATTCATGTTCTTTCCTGCGTTATCCCCTGATTCTGTGGATAACGCAGGAAAGAACAT
GTGAGCAAAAGGCCAGCAAAAGGCCAGGAACCGTAAAAAGGCCGCGTTGCTGGCGTTTTTCCATAGGCTC
CGCCCCCCTGACGAGCATCACAAAAATCGACGCTCAAGTCAGAGGTGGCGAAACCCGACAGGACTATAAA
GATACCAGGCGTTTCCCCCTGGAAGCTCCCTCGTGCGCTCTCCTGTTCCGACCCTGCCGCTTACCGGATA
CCTGTCCGCCTTTCTCCCTTCGGGAAGCGTGGCGCTTTCTCATAGCTCACGCTGTAGGTATCTCAGTTCG
GTGTAGGTCGTTCGCTCCAAGCTGGGCTGTGTGCACGAACCCCCCGTTCAGCCCGACCGCTGCGCCTTAT
CCGGTAACTATCGTCTTGAGTCCAACCCGGTAAGACACGACTTATCGCCACTGGCAGCAGCCACTGGTAA
CAGGATTAGCAGAGCGAGGTATGTAGGCGGTGCTACAGAGTTCTTGAAGTGGTGGCCTAACTACGGCTAC
ACTAGAAGAACAGTATTTGGTATCTGCGCTCTGCTGAAGCCAGTTACCTTCGGAAAAAGAGTTGGTAGCT
CTTGATCCGGCAAACAAACCACCGCTGGTAGCGGTGGTTTTTTTGTTTGCAAGCAGCAGATTACGCGCAG
AAAAAAAGGATCT
