>Addgene plasmid #173239 | RVD-AA4 | depositor partial sequence | sequence record 336194 | RVD flanked by two Bsa I sites
GGTCTCGGTAGCGATTGCTAGTAATATTGGTGGCAAACAGGCTCTTGAGACGGTTCAGCGCCTCCTTCCA
GTTCTCTGTCAAGCCCACGGACTCACCCCAGATCAAGTTGTAGCGATTGCTAGTAATATTGGTGGCAAAC
AGGCTCTTGAGACGGTTCAGCGCCTCCTTCCAGTTCTCTGTCAAGCCCACGGACTCACCCCAGATCAAGT
TGTAGCAATGAGACC
